>Addgene plasmid #154243 | pLM2_36_p40S_QfDBD_Qf2AD_cp_pcbC_DsRed_5xQUAS | addgene full sequence | sequence record 306039 | Addgene NGS Result
GTGCCGAATTCGGATCCGGAGCCTGCAGGATGGGCCTCCACAACCCTGCCCTAACATTGTTCGTAGAAGA
TCTGCCAGCAGGCTTATGTCCAGGCCCCTCTCAACCCGCCCTTTCCTTTCAGCTCGGGCGCCGTACTTGC
CCCACCCAGGCGTGTTCCGCTGAACTGCCCATACCCAGGCCAGCGGACTGATAACCATTTCTCTTTATGC
TTTGCTATTGGGCTTGTGACTCGTTCTTGGAGGCAAGGTTATCAGATTGAATAGAAGATTCGGTGATGCA
GCAAATAGCGACTGTTCGTTGCGGGGTCCGAACCCGCTCGGCAGCACCGGGCTCTCCCTACTATCCCTCG
ATAGCAGTGGCGTGCGCGGGCTGTCGACCCTGTCCATCCTGAAAGAGTTGATATTGAAGGTAGTAGGTAC
GGTGCAGGGTAACGCGTGATATCCTGTCCTCAGTCTTAAGACTTCTCACCTATATCACCCGCACTTACCC
TAGAGTGCCGCTTAGGTGCTAAGGGCACATTGAGTATTGGCCGTGTAGAATATATAGCTTAAGTACGGCC
AAGCAGACGGGAAGCCCTGTTCTCCACACCCTATGGTCGTATATATCAGGCTTCTACCGGGAAACGATTA
AGAGTGTATAATGGACTGAAAATCAATATGAACGGGACAATGCTCAAGTTAAATTAGTTAGGCATCCTAA
TCTCTACTAAATGTTCTATCTAGAGATCGGGGTACTATAGGCCCGTACGTTAATCACTCTACGCTTCTCT
CCCTTAGGTATAGTGTAGGTAGGGGCTAGACATTTATATGAGTCAGATGGTACAAACGGTAGCGCTGCAA
GAATTCAAGCTTGGAGGAGTTATAGACGGTCCGGCATAGGTAAGGAGAGATTAGATATTTCGACTTCCCG
ATTCCTTAGTCTCCTTAGTCTGGAAACTGAGAAAGGCCTGAACTCGTTCAATCTATTAGCTCTAATCACG
TAGTCTCAACTAGAATCCTGAACAGGCGCCGGAACCAGTCCAAATGCGTGGAGTACAGCAAGTCCAGTCA
AATCACGATTAGAATGGCCATATATAAGCAAAAAACCCTTGGACAATACGTCCGATCGACACCAAAGCAA
TCTGGTACATCACCCTTCTTATATACAGGGTAGCCGGAATTGTATTGACTCTATACGAAGCCGCAGGTTT
ACCAGCACAGAGGTGCGATAGCTACACGAATGTAGAGTGAAGGCATTACAACCGATTGCTAAGTGTCATA
GAGGCTAAGCTTCACGGCTCAAGGAGTCTGTGGAGGATACCTGATATAAGAATTGAGAGTTATACTCCGG
AGGTTATGTTAGTACCTCAAAAATGTGAAGTACAACGAAACTCGAACTTCGAATGACAATAGCTTGGCTG
GCTGTTAGTCAACTGAGGTACAACGTCATCTTGCAATTAGTTATGTTCTTTGCTAGATAGTGAGCTGCTG
TAAACTTGTAGTTCTTAGAAACATGTCTGAAGTCTAGAGTCGAGACTTGTGATTGGTGTAAATTAGTGGG
GGTCCGGAGCGGAATAACAATCGAGGTCAGCCTCCTGGGTCTGTCAGTAAGCTAACCACGAAAGGACAAG
CGTAGACGAGGTCACGGGGTACTGGCCTAGCCGGCTTCGGCTAGCGCCCACGAAAATAGGGCAACGTCGA
AGCGAGAGACACACACGGATTCCACGATCGCCGACGACAAGCACTCAACTCCACGACAACCCACGACAAC
CCTTGCCGCTGCGTTCTTGGTGAAGGGCTGCAGGATTAGAGGTGAGTATTTTATTTTCTGGCTATTGTGA
TCTTTTTCCCCCCCGGTTTCCGCTGGTTCTATCTTGTCGAGCGAGTCGGTGCGCCTTCGATCGGTCTGTC
AAATTTCCATCCGTCCACTCGTTCACCCGGTATCGATACAAGAGGGAATGGAGCATTACGACAGGGGAGC
AGAGGCAGAACTCTCGATGTTGCTACTTTTTTTGCTTGGAACAACTTCCTTGAAAGATTCTTTTCTGAAT
GCGGCTGGGAAACTGCGAATTGGATATCCAGCGAAAGGTTACCGACAGACTCACGGCCATCGATACCACT
CAGCGGGATAGAATTGAAGGCATTCGGACATTAGATGATCAGCTTCGCTTGTTTCGACTCGTGCTAATCA
ATTATCCCTGGACAGTCCCCCACATAGACAGCAAACAATGCCACCCAAGCGCAAAACGCTTAACGCTGCG
GCTGAGGCTAACGCTCATGCCGACGGACACGCCGACGGAAACGCCGACGGACACGTGGCCAATACGGCCG
CGTCCTCGAATAATGCGAGGTTCGCTGATCTCACTAACATCGATACTCCGGGTCTGGGACCCACAACTAC
GACCCTGCTCGTGGAACCAGCACGCTCAAAGCGTCAACGAGTGTCCCGCGCATGCGACCAGTGCCGTGCA
GCCCGAGAGAAATGCGACGGAATACAGCCTGCGTGTTTCCCGTGCGTTTCCCAGGGAAGGTCCTGCACTT
ATCAGGCTTCGCCGAAAAAGAGGGGAGTTCAAACCGGTTATATTCGTACGCTGGAGCTCGCCCTCGCCTG
GATGTTTGAAAATGTCGCGCGTTCCGAAGATGCCTTGCATAACCTCCTCGTCCGTGACGCCGGACAAGGA
TCAGCTCTGCTCGTTGGTAAAGATTCGCCGGCTGCCGAGCGACTCCATGCCCGTTGGGCTACTAGCCGTG
TCAATAAGAGCATTACCCGCCTCCTCAGGTTTCGTCAGTTGGAGCTCCCTCCTACCGCCACGGCTACGGC
CTCGATAATGCCGCACGTGATGGAGCAGCCTCTCAGTACCAGCATTAACCCCGTCAACGACCGCTTCAAC
GGTATTCCCAACCCCACTCCGTATAACTCCGATGCAGCTCTCGATGCTATCACTCAGACCAACGATTATG
GAAGCGTAAATACACATGGTATCCTCTCTACTTACCCGCCACCGGCTACGCACCTTAATGAAGCTTCCGT
CGCTCTCGCTCCCGGTGGCGCCCCCCCCCGACCGCCTCCTCCGTATGTTGACAGCACGACCAATCACCCG
CCGTACCACTCGAATCTGGTTCCAATGGCGAACTTTGGTTACTCGACCGTTGATTACGATGCCATGGTTG
ACGATTTGGCTAGCATTGAATACACGGACGCTGTGGATGTCGACCCACAGTTTATGACCAATCTGGGATT
CGTTCCTGGATGTAACTTCTCCGACATTAATACATACGAACAGTTCGTTATGGTGAGCAAGGGCGAGGAG
CTGTTCACCGGGGTGGTGCCCATCCTGGTCGAGCTGGACGGCGACGTAAACGGCCACAAGTTCAGCGTGT
CCGGCGAGGGCGAGGGCGATGCCACCTACGGCAAGCTGACCCTGAAGTTCATCTGCACCACCGGCAAGCT
GCCCGTGCCCTGGCCCACCCTCGTGACCACCCTGACCTACGGCGTGCAGTGCTTCAGCCGCTACCCCGAC
CACATGAAGCAGCACGACTTCTTCAAGTCCGCCATGCCCGAAGGCTACGTCCAGGAGCGCACCATCTTCT
TCAAGGACGACGGCAACTACAAGACCCGCGCCGAGGTGAAGTTCGAGGGCGACACCCTGGTGAACCGCAT
CGAGCTGAAGGGCATCGACTTCAAGGAGGACGGCAACATCCTGGGGCACAAGCTGGAGTACAACTACAAC
AGCCACAACGTCTATATCATGGCCGACAAGCAGAAGAACGGCATCAAGGTGAACTTCAAGATCCGCCACA
ACATCGAGGACGGCAGCGTGCAGCTCGCCGACCACTACCAGCAGAACACCCCCATCGGCGACGGCCCCGT
GCTGCTGCCCGACAACCACTACCTGAGCACCCAGTCCGCCCTGAGCAAAGACCCCAACGAGAAGCGCGAT
CACATGGTCCTGCTGGAGTTCGTGACCGCCGCCGGGATCACTCTCGGCATGGACGAGCTGTACAAGCCAA
AGAAGAAGCGGAAGGTCTAAGCTTACTTCTTTATCGGTTCTCTCTTACGACTTTTTGAATGGAACGTTTC
CTTCTTCTCAGGCGGGCCTATCTTTGGGCCGAAGCTCTTTTCCTTGTACTGTAGGACCTGGTTGATAATG
ATTCCCAAAAAGACATCCAGCATGTCAGTTACTTGCATTCGTCAGTCTATACAAAAGCAATGGTTTAGAG
AAATTTTGAACTTTATACATGGTTTTATTTGTTGCTTCACGGCCGTACCTTCTGGAAATCCACGGTAGGA
GTGTCAATTTGCGTTTTTGATAATCCTTCCAAGGTTCTTCTCGAAGTAGTTGTTCTATAATTGCTTCACA
GCTACCATGGAACATCCCAAGCACCGCTACTAGAATTCGAGCTCGGAGTGGATCCCCCGGGCTGCAGGAA
TTCGAGCTCTGTACAGTGACCGGTGACTCTTTCTGGCATGCGGAGAGACGGACGGACGCAGAGAGAAGGG
CTGAGTAATAAGCGCCACTGCGCCAGACAGCTCTGGCGGCTCTGAGGTGCAGTGGATGATTATTAATCCG
GGACCGGCCGCCCCTCCGCCCCGAAGTGGAAAGGCTGGTGTGCCCCTCGTTGACCAAGAATCTATTGCAT
CATCGGAGAATATGGAGCTTCATCGAATCACCGGCAGTAAGCGAAGGAGAATGTGAAGCCAGGGGTGTAT
AGCCGTCGGCGAAATAGCATGCCATTAACCTAGGTACAGAAGTCCAATTGCTTCCGATCTGGTAAAAGAT
TCACGAGATAGTACCTTCTCCGAAGTAGGTAGAGCGAGTACCCGGCGCGTAAGCTCCCTAATTGGCCCAT
CCGGCATCTGTAGGGCGTCCAAATATCGTGCCTCTCCTGCTTTGCCCGGTGTATGAAACCGGAAAGGCCG
CTCAGGAGCTGGCCAGCGGCGCAGACCGGGAACACAAGCTGGCAGTCGACCCATCCGGTGCTCTGCACTC
GACCTGCTGAGGTCCCTCAGTCCCTGGTAGGCAGCTTTGCCCCGTCTGTCCGCCCGGTGTGTCGGCGGGG
TTGACAAGGTCGTTGCGTCAGTCCAACATTTGTTGCCATATTTTCCTGCTCTCCCCACCAGCTGCTCTTT
TCTTTTCTCTTTCTTTTCCCATCTTCAGTATATTCATCTTCCCATCCAAGAACCTTTATTTCCCCTAAGT
AAGTACTTTGCTACATCCATACTCCATCCTTCCCATCCCTTATTCCTTTGAACCTTTCAGTTCGAGCTTT
CCCACTTCATCGCAGCTTGACTAACAGCTACCCCGCTTGAGCAGACATCACCATGCCTCAATCCTGGGAA
GAACTGGCCGCTGATAAGCGCGCCCGCCTCGCAAAAACCATCCCTGATGAATGGAAAGTCCAGACGCTGC
CTGCGGATGACAGCGTTATTGATTTCCCAAAGAAATCGGGGATCCTTTCAGAGGCCGAACTGAAGATCAC
AGAGGCCTCCGCTGCAGATCTTGTGTCCAAGCTGGCGGCCGGAGAGTTGACCTCGGTGGAAGTTACGCTA
GCATTCTGTAAACGGGCAGCAATCGCCCAGCAGTTAGTAGGGTCCCCTCTACCTCTCAGGGAGATGTAAC
AACGCCACCTTATGGGACTATCAAGCTGACGCTGGCTTCTGTGCAGACAAACTGCGCCCACGAGTTCTTC
CCTGACGCCGCTCTCGCGCAGGCAAGGGAACTCGATGAATACTACGCAAAGCACAAGACACCCGTTGGTC
CACTCCATGGCCTCCCCATCTCTCTCAAAGACCAGCTTCGAGTCAAGGTACACCGTTGCCCCTAAGTCGT
TAGATGTCCCTTTTTGTCAGCTAACATATGCCACCAGGGCTACGAAACATCAATGGGCTACATCTCATGG
CTAAACAAGTACGACGAAGGGGACTCGGTTCTGACAACCATGCTCCGCAAAGCCGGTGCCGTTTTCTACG
TCAAGACCTCTGTCCCGCAGACCCTGATGGTCTGCGAGACAGTCAACAACATCATCGGGCGCACCGTCAA
CCCACGCAACAAGAACTGGTCGTGCGGCGGCAGTTCTGGTGGTGAGGGTGCGATCGTTGGGATTCGTGGT
GGCGTCATCGGTGTAGGAACGGATATCGGTGGCTCGATTCGAGTGCCGGCCGCGTTCAACTTCCTGTACG
GTCTAAGGCCGAGTCATGGGCGGCTGCCGTATGCAAAGATGGCGAACAGCATGGAGGGTCAGGAGACGGT
GCACAGCGTTGTCGGGCCGATTACGCACTCTGTTGAGGGTGAGTCCTTCGCCTCTTCCTTCTTTTCCTGC
TCTATACCAGGCCTCCACTGTCCTCCTTTCTTGCTTTTTATACTATATACGAGACGGGCAGTCACTGATG
AAGTAATGTTAGACCTCCGCCTCTTCACCAAATCCGTCCTCGGTCAGGAGCCATGGAAATACGACTCCAA
GGTCATCCCCATGCCCTGGCGCCAGTCCGAGTCGGACATTATTGCCTCCAAGATCAAGAACGGCGGGCTC
AATATCGGCTACTACAACTTCGACGGCAATGTCCTTCCACACCCTCCTATCCTGCGCGGCGTGGAAACCA
CCGTCGCCGCACTCGCCAAAGCCGGTCACACCGTGACCCCGTGGACGCCATACAAGCACGATTTCGGCCA
CGATCTCATCTCCCATATCTACGCGGCTGACGGCAGCGCCGACGTAATGCGCGATATCAGTGCATCCGGC
GAGCCGGCGATTCCAAATATCAAAGACCTACTGAACCCGAACATCAAAGCTGTTAACATGAACGAGCTCT
GGGACACGCATCTCCAGAAGTGGAATTACCAGATGGAGTACCTTGAGAAATGGCGGGAGGCTGAAGAAAA
GGCCGGGAAGGAACTGGACGCCATCATCGCGCCGATTACGCCTACCGCTGCGGTACGGCATGACCAGTTC
CGGTACTATGGGTATGCCTCTGTGATCAACCTGCTGGATTTCACGAGCGTGGTTGTTCCGGTTACCTTTG
CGGATAAGAACATCGATAAGAAGAATGAGAGTTTCAAGGCGGTTAGTGAGCTTGATGCCCTCGTGCAGGA
AGAGTATGATCCGGAGGCGTACCATGGGGCACCGGTTGCAGTGCAGGTTATCGGACGGAGACTCAGTGAA
GAGAGGACGTTGGCGATTGCAGAGGAAGTGGGGAAGTTGCTGGGAAATGTGGTGACTCCATAGGCTTCTA
ATAAGTGTCAGATAGCAATTTGCACAAGAAATCAATACCAGCAACTGTAAATAAGCGCTGAAGTGACCAT
GCCATGCTACGAAAGAGCAGAAAAAAACCTGCCGTAGAACCGAAGAGATATGACACGCTTCCATCTCTCA
AAGGAAGAATCCCTTCAGGGTTGCGTTTCCAGTCTAGACACGTATAACGGCACAAGTGTCTCTCACCAAA
TGGGTTATATCTCAAATGTGATCTAAGGATGGAAAGCCCAGAATATTGGCTGGGTTGATGGCTGCTTCGA
GTGCAGTCTCATGCTGCCACAGGTGACTCTGGATGGCCCCATACCACTCAACCCATGGTACGAGCGGTAC
GCTTTACGAATTCCCATGGGGAGGGGTAATCGATTATCCTCGGATAAACACTTATCCCAGGGTAATCACT
TATCCCTGGATAAACAATTATCCTCGGGTAATCGCTTATCCCCATCGTATAATGTCTCCAGGTTGTCTCA
GCATAAACACCCCGCCCCCGCTCAGGCACACAGGAAGAGAGCTCAGGTCGTTTCCATTGCGTCCATACTC
TTCACTCATTGTCATCTGCAGGAGAACTTCCCCTGTCCCTTTGCCAAGCCCTCTCTTCGTCGTTGTCCAC
GCCTTCAAGTTTTCACCATTATTTTTCTAGACACCAATGGCCTCCTCCGAGGACGTCATCAAGGAGTTCA
TGCGCTTCAAGGTGCGCATGGAGGGCTCCGTGAACGGCCACGAGTTCGAGATCGAGGGCGAGGGCGAGGG
CCGCCCCTACGAGGGCACCCAGACCGCCAAGCTGAAGGTGACCAAGGGCGGCCCCCTGCCCTTCGCCTGG
GACATCCTGTCCCCCCAGTTCCAGTACGGCTCCAAGGTGTACGTGAAGCACCCCGCCGACATCCCCGACT
ACAAGAAGCTGTCCTTCCCCGAGGGCTTCAAGTGGGAGCGCGTGATGAACTTCGAGGACGGCGGCGTGGT
GACCGTGACCCAGGACTCCTCCCTGCAGGACGGCTCCTTCATCTACAAGGTGAAGTTCATCGGCGTGAAC
TTCCCCTCCGACGGCCCCGTAATGCAGAAGAAAACTATGGGCTGGGAGGCCTCCACCGAGCGCCTGTACC
CCCGCGACGGCGTGCTGAAGGGCGAGATCCACAAGGCCCTGAAGCTGAAGGACGGCGGCCACTACCTGGT
GGAGTTCAAGTCCATCTACATGGCCAAGAAGCCCGTGCAGCTGCCCGGCTACTACTACGTGGACTCCAAG
CTGGACATCACCTCCCACAACGAGGACTACACCATCGTGGAGCAGTACGAGCGCGCCGAGGGCCGCCACC
ACCTGTTCCTGACTCACGGTATGGACGAATTGTACAAGTCGAAGCTGTAAGCTTGTGCTTCTAAGGTATG
AGTCGCAAAATTGTTTTTTATTTTTGGTCTTGAGTCTAATATGCTCGCAGCTCTTGCGTTGTATATGGTC
GTTGTCGCGTATTTTCTGTTGTATTAAAAGATCAAACGAGATCAAGGGATGGCTCGCGGGCTGTCTCTCG
CACTAGGAGGAAGAATGCCTGAAAAAGGAACTTTGATTTTAGCTGTGGAATAGAGATGGCTTGTTTGAGG
ACGCTTGTCGCTTGGCGCAGGGACTTGAATGGCAGCTTGTGGAAACCGAAGGCGAGAAAAGTCGACGGAT
ACTGTACGTGGTTCTATTGCCAGTGCGGTGGAAGCTTCCTTCTCATATAGTTCAATCCTTCTTTGAATCT
GTTTGTTTCATATTTGGACTGTTTCATTCTCTGCTTGCGCATTCTCATCTTCGAGAACGACTGCAGGGAT
TGTTGGTTCTGTGGAGCTGATGAGCGCGCCTTGACCACCCTTGTTCTTGTTTTGCTCTTTTGTTCTCATT
TAACCCGTTTCTCCCTTCCAACCCTTTGACCTTGCAACATTGTCTCCCAGCGCGTTGCCAAAGCGAACTT
GATATCAGTATAGTATGACCAAGTAGTCTACCAAAATAAATTTTAGTACAGTATTGCTAGTTATACAAGA
TAAATTTTGTACAACAATGATTATGCAGAGCTGGTATTCTGTAAGGAGTAAATTCATGCAGGTACAGAGC
GTCCACGTCAGGCACACGCGCTTTAGTGCTGGGTACACATTATGCTACCTTTGGGGCAAGGTGCTATTCT
AGGTAGGGTATGCCTAGCAATGCCATGATCTTATGACCTCAGTAATCTGACCTTGGATTTAAGATCGGAG
TTCTCAAACCCTGCGCGCTCAGAGAATTCGCATGCGGAGACTTTAGACATACCTCTCGTTGCCGACAAAT
CGGCATTCCGTTTCGGTCACGGACGTAAGAGTTCAACAAAGCCGCTCACCTGTCCCGTTCGGCGCTTGAG
TTTCCACTTCAAAAGCACAACCGCTCCGATATTTCCATTGCCACCGACCAACAAAAGGTTCATATCGCGC
AATAGTCGTCCAACTCTCACTCCGCCCGCACTCGATGGCGAAGGATGGAAGAATATCCGAGCGGCATCGG
ATAAAGAGATCTGGTTCTTTTCGTGAAGTAACGTAGGGAACCGACGGAAACTGTAGAGCTATAGGAATTT
AGTATATCAGAAGTCAATTGAGAGAAGTGTATAGTTAGTAACTCACTTGTGCCAACAGGTATTTCCAACC
GTTCTTGTTCAAATTTCGTCAAGTCACCATCTCTATGTGCAAAACTGGATCATACAACAGCTCTTATTGT
AGCTGCATCTCGCTCTCAGAGATCATCCTATCTTCGTCGTCATCCACCAACACAGGTGGGAGTGCTAGTT
GATCCATGCTGAGGTCAAGGGACACAGACGGAATGGGTGTAGAACGCCTCAAAACAGGTAAGGTATCAGG
ATCGGTTGTCCAGGGGGAATCCAAACCAGGTTCCACCTTGATTCAGAGAATAAGTATGACGTATTCTTGG
CAATGTTTAAGCTTGAGATGAGCCGATGTCAAACTGGGAGACATGATGAAGGAGGAAATGTTGCTTTGGT
GGGGGAGACACTATAAATACCAAAGAGTGAATGGTTGATACCATTTGGGGAAGGAGTGTCTATCGCAGTC
TCTGCAGACGGCATATCGGATAGCCTGCAGGCGCTTGTGGAGGATGCACATGTGACCGAGGGACACGAAG
TGATCCGTTTAAACTATCAGTGTTTGACAGGATATATTGGCGGGTAAACCTAAGAGAAAAGAGCGTTTAT
TAGAATAATCGGATATTTAAAAGGGCGTGAAAAGGTTTATCCGTTCGTCCATTTGTATGTGCCAGCCGCC
TTTGCGACGCTCACCGGGCTGGTTGCCCTCGCCGCTGGGCTGGCGGCCGTCTATGGCCCTGCAAACGCGC
CAGAAACGCCGTCGAAGCCGTGTGCGAGACACCGCGGCCGCCGGCGTTGTGGATACCTCGCGGAAAACTT
GGCCCTCACTGACAGATGAGGGGCGGACGTTGACACTTGAGGGGCCGACTCACCCGGCGCGGCGTTGACA
GATGAGGGGCAGGCTCGATTTCGGCCGGCGACGTGGAGCTGGCCAGCCTCGCAAATCGGCGAAAACGCCT
GATTTTACGCGAGTTTCCCACAGATGATGTGGACAAGCCTGGGGATAAGTGCCCTGCGGTATTGACACTT
GAGGGGCGCGACTACTGACAGATGAGGGGCGCGATCCTTGACACTTGAGGGGCAGAGTGCTGACAGATGA
GGGGCGCACCTATTGACATTTGAGGGGCTGTCCACAGGCAGAAAATCCAGCATTTGCAAGGGTTTCCGCC
CGTTTTTCGGCCACCGCTAACCTGTCTTTTAACCTGCTTTTAAACCAATATTTATAAACCTTGTTTTTAA
CCAGGGCTGCGCCCTGTGCGCGTGACCGCGCACGCCGAAGGGGGGTGCCCCCCCTTCTCGAACCCTCCCG
GCCCGCTAACGCGGGCCTCCCATCCCCCCAGGGGCTGCGCCCCTCGGCCGCGAACGGCCTCACCCCAAAA
ATGGCAGCGCTGGCCAATTCCCGAGTGCGCGGAACCCCTATTTGTTTATTTTTCTAAATACATTCAAATA
TGTATCCGCTCATGAGACAATAACCCTGATAAATGCTTCAATAATATTGAAAAAGGAAGAGTATGGCTAA
AATGAGAATATCACCGGAATTGAAAAAACTGATCGAAAAATACCGCTGCGTAAAAGATACGGAAGGAATG
TCTCCTGCTAAGGTATATAAGCTGGTGGGAGAAAATGAAAACCTATATTTAAAAATGACGGACAGCCGGT
ATAAAGGGACCACCTATGATGTGGAACGGGAAAAGGACATGATGCTATGGCTGGAAGGAAAGCTGCCTGT
TCCAAAGGTCCTGCACTTTGAACGGCATGATGGCTGGAGCAATCTGCTCATGAGTGAGGCCGATGGCGTC
CTTTGCTCGGAAGAGTATGAAGATGAACAAAGCCCTGAAAAGATTATCGAGCTGTATGCGGAGTGCATCA
GGCTCTTTCACTCCATCGACATATCGGATTGTCCCTATACGAATAGCTTAGACAGCCGCTTAGCCGAATT
GGATTACTTACTGAATAACGATCTGGCCGATGTGGATTGCGAAAACTGGGAAGAGGACACTCCATTTAAA
GATCCGCGCGAGCTGTATGATTTTTTAAAGACGGAAAAGCCCGAAGAGGAACTTGTCTTTTCCCACGGCG
ACCTGGGAGACAGCAACATCTTTGTGAAAGATGGCAAAGTAAGTGGCTTTATTGATCTTGGGAGAAGCGG
CAGGGCGGACAAGTGGTATGACATTGCCTTCTGCGTCCGGTCGCTCAGGGAGGATATCGGGGAAGAACAG
TATGTCGAGCTATTTTTTGACTTACTGGGGATCAAGCCTGATTGGGAGAAAATAAAATATTATATTTTAC
TGGATGAATTGTTTTAGCTGTCAGACCAAGTTTACTCATATATACTTTAGATTGATTTAAAACTTCATTT
TTAATTTAAAAGGATCTAGGTGAAGATCCTTTTTGATAATCTCATGACCAAAATCCCTTAACGTGAGTTT
TCGTTCCACTGAGCGTCAGACCCCGTAGAAAAGATCAAAGGATCTTCTTGAGATCCTTTTTTTCTGCGCG
TAATCTGCTGCTTGCAAACAAAAAAACCACCGCTACCAGCGGTGGTTTGTTTGCCGGATCAAGAGCTACC
AACTCTTTTTCCGAAGGTAACTGGCTTCAGCAGAGCGCAGATACCAAATACTGTTCTTCTAGTGTAGCCG
TAGTTAGGCCACCACTTCAAGAACTCTGTAGCACCGCCTACATACCTCGCTCTGCTAATCCTGTTACCAG
TGGCTGCTGCCAGTGGCGATAAGTCGTGTCTTACCGGGTTGGACTCAAGACGATAGTTACCGGATAAGGC
GCAGCGGTCGGGCTGAACGGGGGGTTCGTGCACACAGCCCAGCTTGGAGCGAACGACCTACACCGAACTG
AGATACCTACAGCGTGAGCTATGAGAAAGCGCCACGCTTCCCGAAGGGAGAAAGGCGGACAGGTATCCGG
TAAGCGGCAGGGTCGGAACAGGAGAGCGCACGAGGGAGCTTCCAGGGGGAAACGCCTGGTATCTTTATAG
TCCTGTCGGGTTTCGCCACCTCTGACTTGAGCGTCGATTTTTGTGATGCTCGTCAGGGGGGCGGAGCCTA
TGGAAAAACGCCAGCAACGCGGCCTTTTTACGGTTCCTGGCAGATCCTAGATGTGGCGCAACGATGCCGG
CGACAAGCAGGAGCGCACCGACTTCTTCCGCATCAAGTGTTTTGGCTCTCAGGCCGAGGCCCACGGCAAG
TATTTGGGCAAGGGGTCGCTGGTATTCGTGCAGGGCAAGATTCGGAATACCAAGTACGAGAAGGACGGCC
AGACGGTCTACGGGACCGACTTCATTGCCGATAAGGTGGATTATCTGGACACCAAGGCACCAGGCGGGTC
AAATCAGGAATAAGGGCACATTGCCCCGGCGTGAGTCGGGGCAATCCCGCAAGGAGGGTGAATGAATCGG
ACGTTTGACCGGAAGGCATACAGGCAAGAACTGATCGACGCGGGGTTTTCCGCCGAGGATGCCGAAACCA
TCGCAAGCCGCACCGTCATGCGTGCGCCCCGCGAAACCTTCCAGTCCGTCGGCTCGATGGTCCAGCAAGC
TACGGCCAAGATCGAGCGCGACAGCGTGCAACTGGCTCCCCCTGCCCTGCCCGCGCCATCGGCCGCCGTG
GAGCGTTCGCGTCGTCTTGAACAGGAGGCGGCAGGTTTGGCGAAGTCGATGACCATCGACACGCGAGGAA
CTATGACGACCAAGAAGCGAAAAACCGCCGGCGAGGACCTGGCAAAACAGGTCAGCGAGGCCAAGCAGGC
CGCGTTGCTGAAACACACGAAGCAGCAGATCAAGGAAATGCAGCTTTCCTTGTTCGATATTGCGCCGTGG
CCGGACACGATGCGAGCGATGCCAAACGACACGGCCCGCTCTGCCCTGTTCACCACGCGCAACAAGAAAA
TCCCGCGCGAGGCGCTGCAAAACAAGGTCATTTTCCACGTCAACAAGGACGTGAAGATCACCTACACCGG
CGTCGAGCTGCGGGCCGACGATGACGAACTGGTGTGGCAGCAGGTGTTGGAGTACGCGAAGCGCACCCCT
ATCGGCGAGCCGATCACCTTCACGTTCTACGAGCTTTGCCAGGACCTGGGCTGGTCGATCAATGGCCGGT
ATTACACGAAGGCCGAGGAATGCCTGTCGCGCCTACAGGCGACGGCGATGGGCTTCACGTCCGACCGCGT
TGGGCACCTGGAATCGGTGTCGCTGCTGCACCGCTTCCGCGTCCTGGACCGTGGCAAGAAAACGTCCCGT
TGCCAGGTCCTGATCGACGAGGAAATCGTCGTGCTGTTTGCTGGCGACCACTACACGAAATTCATATGGG
AGAAGTACCGCAAGCTGTCGCCGACGGCCCGACGGATGTTCGACTATTTCAGCTCGCACCGGGAGCCGTA
CCCGCTCAAGCTGGAAACCTTCCGCCTCATGTGCGGATCGGATTCCACCCGCGTGAAGAAGTGGCGCGAG
CAGGTCGGCGAAGCCTGCGAAGAGTTGCGAGGCAGCGGCCTGGTGGAACACGCCTGGGTCAATGATGACC
TGGTGCATTGCAAACGCTAGGGCCTTGTGGGGTCAGTTCCGGCTGGGGGTTCAGCAGCCCCTGCTCGGAT
CTGTTGGACCGGACAGTAGTCATGGTTGATGGGCTGCCTGTATCGAGTGGTGATTTTGTGCCGAGCTGCC
GGTCGGGGAGCTGTTGGCTGGCTGGTGGCAGGATATATTGTGGTGTAAACAAATTGACGCTTAGACAACT
TAATAACACATTGCGGACGTTTTTAATGTACTGGGGTTGAACACTCT
Features (pLannotate 1.2.2; 16 found; start..end, strand, type, name):
   3270..3986    +  CDS            EGFP: EGFP is a basic (constitutively fluorescent) green fluorescent protein published in 1996, derived from Aequorea victoria. It is reported to be a rapidly-maturing weak dimer with moderate acid sensitivity.
   4387..4415    +  misc_feature   MCS (fragment): pBluescript multiple cloning site
   4414..5130    +  promoter       gpdA promoter (fragment): gpdA; promoter from the Aspergillus nidulans glyceraldehyde-3-phosphate dehydrogenase gene (Punt et al., 1990)
   5179..5294    +  intron         gpdA intron: gpdA; intron from the Aspergillus nidulans glyceraldehyde-3-phosphate dehydrogenase gene (Punt et al., 1990)
   5303..5566    +  CDS            amdS (fragment): acetamidase from Aspergillus nidulans; amdS; confers ability to process acetamide for selection in fungal cells
   5647..5788    +  CDS            amdS (fragment): acetamidase from Aspergillus nidulans; amdS; confers ability to process acetamide for selection in fungal cells
   5846..6268    +  CDS            amdS (fragment): acetamidase from Aspergillus nidulans; amdS; confers ability to process acetamide for selection in fungal cells
   6382..7203    +  CDS            amdS (fragment): acetamidase from Aspergillus nidulans; amdS; confers ability to process acetamide for selection in fungal cells
   7877..8551    +  CDS            DsRed-Express: DsRed-Express is a basic (constitutively fluorescent) orange fluorescent protein published in 2002, derived from Discosoma sp.. It is reported to be a rapidly-maturing tetramer with low acid sensitivity.
  10385..10409   +  misc_feature   RB T-DNA repeat: right border repeat from nopaline C58 T-DNA
  10506..11137   +  rep_origin     oriV: incP origin of replication
  11228..11332   +  promoter       AmpR promoter: bla
  11333..12127   +  CDS            KanR: aminoglycoside phosphotransferase; aphA-3; confers resistance to kanamycin
  12298..12886   +  rep_origin     ori: high-copy-number ColE1/pMB1/pBR322/pUC origin of replication
  13222..14367   +  CDS            trfA: TRFA_ECOLX - Experimental evidence at protein level: Swiss-Prot protein existence level 1. Also involved in plasmid copy number control, promoting intermolecular coupling of protein bound iterons at oriV, which inhibits replication initiation. From Escherichia coli.
  14516..14540   +  misc_feature   LB T-DNA repeat: left border repeat from nopaline C58 T-DNA
