[The description below was written by a language model from this plasmid's Addgene catalogue record and pLannotate feature annotations shown in this document.]
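Description:
pLM2_36_p40S_QfDBD_Qf2AD_cp_pcbC_DsRed_5xQUAS is a multigene MoClo assembly built in the level 2 acceptor pAGM4673 and intended for integration into the filamentous fungus Penicillium rubens (formerly P. chrysogenum). The sequenced plasmid is about 14.6 kb. The backbone is a binary-type vector. It carries nopaline T-DNA left and right border repeats, the broad-host-range incP oriV with its trfA replication initiator, a high-copy ColE1/pUC origin for propagation in E. coli, and a kanamycin resistance gene driven by the bla promoter. Fungal selection comes from the Aspergillus nidulans amdS acetamidase gene, which allows growth on acetamide. It is expressed from the A. nidulans gpdA promoter with its intron, and the annotation splits it into several fragments, consistent with an intron-containing genomic copy.

The payload is a two-part synthetic gene-control device based on the quinic acid (Q) system. The first unit uses the A. nidulans 40S ribosomal protein promoter (p40S, AN0465) to drive a hybrid transcription factor. This factor consists of the QF DNA-binding domain fused to the QF2 activation domain, GFP (annotated as EGFP) and a nuclear localisation signal, so its expression and nuclear targeting can be seen directly. The second unit is the reporter: DsRed (annotated as DsRed-Express) with a C-terminal SKL peroxisomal targeting signal. It sits behind five QUAS binding sites placed upstream of the pcbC core promoter, so red fluorescence reports activation by the synthetic factor. The QF domains, QUAS repeats and core promoter are not picked up in the automated feature table. According to the depositor, flanking regions direct integration at the penicillin gene cluster locus. The plasmid belongs to a series that compares full and core promoters, with and without QUAS elements, for tunable gene regulation in Penicillium.
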