Addgene plasmid #154243: pLM2_36_p40S_QfDBD_Qf2AD_cp_pcbC_DsRed_5xQUAS
Purpose: Encodes p40S:QfDBD-QF2AD-GFP-NLS synthetic transcription factor, activating DsRed-SKL with promoter 5xQUAS+CP_pcbC
Depositing lab: Arnold Driessen. Depositing organization: University of Groningen. Publication: Synthetic control devices for gene regulation in Penicillium chrysogenum. Mozsik L, Buttel Z, Bovenberg RAL, Driessen AJM, Nygard Y. Microb Cell Fact. 2019 Nov 18;18(1):203. doi: 10.1186/s12934-019-1253-3. PubMed 31739777.
Backbone
  Vector backbone: pAGM4673
  Backbone manufacturer: MoClo Tool Kit of Sylvestre Marillonnet
  Backbone size w/o insert (bp): 8117
  Vector type: Bacterial Expression, Synthetic Biology ; Fungal Expression
  Selectable markers: amdS fungal selection
Growth in bacteria
  Bacterial resistance: Kanamycin, 50 μg/mL
  Growth temperature: 37°C
  Growth strain: DH5alpha
  Copy number: Unknown
Gene/Insert
  Gene/Insert name: p40S:QfDBD-Qf2AD-GFP-NLS (alt names: P(various):DsRed-SKL; pGpdA:amdS)
  Species: Synthetic; Fungal expression, P. rubens (formerly P. chrysogenum)
  Promoter: p40S (AN0465 A. nidulans)
  Tag / fusion protein: GFP-NLS; DsRed-SKL (C terminal on backbone)
  Cloning method: Restriction Enzyme; 5′ cloning site Unknown (unknown if destroyed)
Terms and licenses: Academic/Nonprofit Terms; Industry Terms: Not Available to Industry
Depositor comments: Synthetic Transcription Factor (QfDBD-Qf2AD-GFP-NLS) and DsRed-SKL transcribed with various full and core promoters (CP) with and without Quinic acid Upstream Activation Sequences (QUAS). Fungal selection provided with amdS marker. Flanking regions were designed for integration at the locus of the Penicillin gene cluster.
How to cite: pLM2_36_p40S_QfDBD_Qf2AD_cp_pcbC_DsRed_5xQUAS was a gift from Arnold Driessen (Addgene plasmid # 154243 ; http://n2t.net/addgene:154243 ; RRID:Addgene_154243)
